Addgene plasmid #198200: mTq2-Calmodulin
Purpose: FRET donor: Calmodulin-2 tagged with N-terminal mTurquoise2
Depositing lab: Christian Wahl-Schott. Depositing organization: Medizinische Hochschule Hannover. Publication: Protocol for deriving proximity, affinity, and stoichiometry of protein interactions using image-based quantitative two-hybrid FRET. Feldmann C, Schanzler M, Ben-Johny M, Wahl-Schott C. STAR Protoc. 2023 Jul 28;4(3):102459. doi: 10.1016/j.xpro.2023.102459. PubMed 37516972.
Backbone
  Vector backbone: pcDNA3.1+
  Backbone size w/o insert (bp): 5335
  Total vector size (bp): 6505
  Vector type: Mammalian Expression
Growth in bacteria
  Bacterial resistance: Ampicillin, 100 μg/mL
  Growth temperature: 37°C
  Growth strain: DH5alpha
  Copy number: High Copy
Gene/Insert
  Gene/Insert name: Calmodulin 2 (alt name: Calm2)
  Species: R. norvegicus (rat)
  Insert size (bp): 444
  GenBank ID: NM_017326.3
  Entrez Gene: Calm2 (a.k.a. CaMII, Cam, Cam2, Camb)
  Tag / fusion protein: mTurquoise2 (N terminal on insert)
  Cloning method: Restriction Enzyme; 5′ cloning site NheI (not destroyed); 3′ cloning site ApaI (not destroyed)
  Sequencing primers: 5′ GGCTAACTAGAGAACCCACTG; 3′ GGCAACTAGAAGGCACAGTC
Terms and licenses: Academic/Nonprofit Terms; Industry Terms: Not Available to Industry
How to cite: mTq2-Calmodulin was a gift from Christian Wahl-Schott (Addgene plasmid # 198200 ; http://n2t.net/addgene:198200 ; RRID:Addgene_198200)
