[The description below was written by a language model from this plasmid's Addgene catalogue record and pLannotate feature annotations shown in this document.]
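Description:
mTq2-Calmodulin is a mammalian expression plasmid built on the pcDNA3.1+ backbone, about 6.5 kb in total, that produces rat calmodulin-2 (Calm2) fused at its N terminus to the cyan fluorescent protein mTurquoise2. The fusion was cloned between the NheI and ApaI sites. In the annotated sequence the mTurquoise2 coding region lies immediately upstream of the calmodulin coding region, separated by only a few nucleotides, consistent with a single open reading frame. Transcription is driven by the human cytomegalovirus immediate early enhancer and promoter and terminated by the bovine growth hormone polyadenylation signal. A T7 promoter sits between the CMV promoter and the insert, which in principle allows in vitro transcription.

The plasmid is propagated in E. coli through a high-copy ColE1/pUC-type origin and selected with ampicillin via the β-lactamase gene and its own promoter. An f1 origin is also present. For mammalian cells, the backbone carries a neomycin phosphotransferase gene under the SV40 enhancer/early promoter with an SV40 polyadenylation signal, which can support G418 selection of stable transfectants. Several short annotations (a truncated HIV-1 LTR fragment, ble, lacI and bom fragments, and lac promoter/operator elements) are likely backbone remnants or partial sequence matches, not functional parts of the design.

According to the record, the construct serves as the FRET donor in image-based quantitative two-hybrid FRET assays. There, the mTurquoise2-tagged calmodulin is co-expressed with an acceptor-tagged binding partner to estimate the proximity, affinity and stoichiometry of protein interactions in living cells.
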