Features (pLannotate 1.2.2; 21 found; start..end, strand, type, name):
     28..80      -  misc_feature   bom (fragment): basis of mobility region from pBR322
    235..614     +  enhancer       CMV enhancer: human cytomegalovirus immediate early enhancer
    615..818     +  promoter       CMV promoter: human cytomegalovirus (CMV) immediate early promoter
    814..847     +  LTR            5' LTR (truncated) (fragment): truncated 5' long terminal repeat (LTR) from HIV-1
    863..881     +  promoter       T7 promoter: promoter for bacteriophage T7 RNA polymerase
    901..1617    +  CDS            mTurquoise2: mTurquoise2 is a basic (constitutively fluorescent) cyan fluorescent protein published in 2012, derived from Aequorea victoria. It is reported to be a rapidly-maturing monomer with very low acid sensitivity.
   1624..2073    +  CDS            calmodulin (sequence partly withheld): calcium-binding protein
   2105..2329    +  polyA_signal   bGH poly(A) signal: bovine growth hormone polyadenylation signal
   2333..2354    +  promoter       SV40 promoter (fragment): SV40 enhancer and early promoter
   2375..2803    +  rep_origin     f1 ori (sequence partly withheld): f1 bacteriophage origin of replication; arrow indicates direction of (+) strand synthesis
   2817..3146    +  promoter       SV40 promoter: SV40 enhancer and early promoter
   3213..4004    +  CDS            neo: KKA2_KLEPN - Also known as kan, nptII. Experimental evidence at protein level: Swiss-Prot protein existence level 1. Resistance to kanamycin, neomycin, paromomycin, ribostamycin, butirosin and gentamicin B. From Klebsiella pneumoniae.
   4028..4186    +  CDS            ble (fragment): BLE_KLEPN - Experimental evidence at protein level: Swiss-Prot protein existence level 1. Binding protein with a strong affinity to the bleomycin family of antibiotics. Binds to CL990; an antimitotic-antibiotic compound. From Klebsiella pneumoniae.
   4181..4302    +  polyA_signal   SV40 poly(A) signal: SV40 polyadenylation signal
   4375..4391    -  protein_bind   lac operator: The lac repressor binds to the lac operator to inhibit transcription in E. coli. This inhibition can be relieved by adding lactose or isopropyl-β-D-thiogalactopyranoside (IPTG). lac repressor encoded by lacI
   4399..4429    -  promoter       lac promoter: promoter for the E. coli lac operon
   4444..4465    -  protein_bind   CAP binding site: CAP binding activates transcription in the presence of cAMP. E. coli catabolite activator protein
   4478..4570    -  CDS            lacI (fragment): lac repressor; lacI; The lac repressor binds to the lac operator to inhibit transcription in E. coli. This inhibition can be relieved by adding lactose or isopropyl-β-D-thiogalactopyranoside (IPTG).
   4753..5341    -  rep_origin     ori: high-copy-number ColE1/pMB1/pBR322/pUC origin of replication
   5512..6372    -  CDS            AmpR: β-lactamase; bla; confers resistance to ampicillin, carbenicillin, and related antibiotics
   6373..6477    -  promoter       AmpR promoter: bla
>Addgene plasmid #198200 | mTq2-Calmodulin | addgene full sequence | sequence record 399574 | Addgene NGS Result
GACGGATCGGGAGATCTCCCGATCCCCTATGGTGCACTCTCAGTACAATCTGCTCTGATGCCGCATAGTT
AAGCCAGTATCTGCTCCCTGCTTGTGTGTTGGAGGTCGCTGAGTAGTGCGCGAGCAAAATTTAAGCTACA
ACAAGGCAAGGCTTGACCGACAATTGCATGAAGAATCTGCTTAGGGTTAGGCGTTTTGCGCTGCTTCGCG
ATGTACGGGCCAGATATACGCGTTGACATTGATTATTGACTAGTTATTAATAGTAATCAATTACGGGGTC
ATTAGTTCATAGCCCATATATGGAGTTCCGCGTTACATAACTTACGGTAAATGGCCCGCCTGGCTGACCG
CCCAACGACCCCCGCCCATTGACGTCAATAATGACGTATGTTCCCATAGTAACGCCAATAGGGACTTTCC
ATTGACGTCAATGGGTGGAGTATTTACGGTAAACTGCCCACTTGGCAGTACATCAAGTGTATCATATGCC
AAGTACGCCCCCTATTGACGTCAATGACGGTAAATGGCCCGCCTGGCATTATGCCCAGTACATGACCTTA
TGGGACTTTCCTACTTGGCAGTACATCTACGTATTAGTCATCGCTATTACCATGGTGATGCGGTTTTGGC
AGTACATCAATGGGCGTGGATAGCGGTTTGACTCACGGGGATTTCCAAGTCTCCACCCCATTGACGTCAA
TGGGAGTTTGTTTTGGCACCAAAATCAACGGGACTTTCCAAAATGTCGTAACAACTCCGCCCCATTGACG
CAAATGGGCGGTAGGCGTGTACGGTGGGAGGTCTATATAAGCAGAGCTCTCTGGCTAACTAGAGAACCCA
CTGCTTACTGGCTTATCGAAATTAATACGACTCACTATAGGGAGACCCAAGCTGGCTAGCATGGTGAGCA
AGGGCGAGGAGCTGTTCACCGGGGTGGTGCCCATCCTGGTCGAGCTGGACGGCGACGTAAACGGCCACAA
GTTCAGCGTGTCCGGCGAGGGCGAGGGCGATGCCACCTACGGCAAGCTGACCCTGAAGTTCATCTGCACC
ACCGGCAAGCTGCCCGTGCCCTGGCCCACCCTCGTGACCACCCTGTCCTGGGGCGTGCAGTGCTTCGCCC
GCTACCCCGACCACATGAAGCAGCACGACTTCTTCAAGTCCGCCATGCCCGAAGGCTACGTCCAGGAGCG
CACCATCTTCTTCAAGGACGACGGCAACTACAAGACCCGCGCCGAGGTGAAGTTCGAGGGCGACACCCTG
GTGAACCGCATCGAGCTGAAGGGCATCGACTTCAAGGAGGACGGCAACATCCTGGGGCACAAGCTGGAGT
ACAACTACTTTAGCGACAACGTCTATATCACCGCCGACAAGCAGAAGAACGGCATCAAGGCCAACTTCAA
GATCCGCCACAACATCGAGGACGGCGGCGTGCAGCTCGCCGACCACTACCAGCAGAACACCCCCATCGGC
GACGGCCCCGTGCTGCTGCCCGACAACCACTACCTGAGCACCCAGTCCAAGCTGAGCAAAGACCCCAACG
AGAAGCGCGATCACATGGTCCTGCTGGAGTTCGTGACCGCCGCCGGGATCACTCTCGGCATGGACGAGCT
GTACAAGGGATCC
[447 nt withheld, positions 1624-2070]
TGAGGGCCCGTTTAAACCCGCTGATCAGCCTCGACTGTGCCTTCTAGTTGCCAGCCATCTGTTGTTTGCC
CCTCCCCCGTGCCTTCCTTGACCCTGGAAGGTGCCACTCCCACTGTCCTTTCCTAATAAAATGAGGAAAT
TGCATCGCATTGTCTGAGTAGGTGTCATTCTATTCTGGGGGGTGGGGTGGGGCAGGACAGCAAGGGGGAG
GATTGGGAAGACAATAGCAGGCATGCTGGGGATGCGGTGGGCTCTATGGCTTCTGAGGCGGAAAGAACCA
GCTGGGGCTCTAGGGGGTATCCCC
[124 nt withheld, positions 2375-2498]
C
[91 nt withheld, positions 2500-2590]
A
[49 nt withheld, positions 2592-2640]
CCTTTGACGTTGGAGTCCACGTTCTTT
[37 nt withheld, positions 2668-2704]
ACCCTATCTCGGTCTATTCTTTTGATTTATAAGGGATTTTGCCGATTTCGGCCTATTGGTTAAAAAATGA
GCTGATTTAACAAAAATTTAACGCGAATTAATTCTGTGGAATGTGTGTCAGTTAGGGTGTGGAAAGTCCC
CAGGCTCCCCAGCAGGCAGAAGTATGCAAAGCATGCATCTCAATTAGTCAGCAACCAGGTGTGGAAAGTC
CCCAGGCTCCCCAGCAGGCAGAAGTATGCAAAGCATGCATCTCAATTAGTCAGCAACCATAGTCCCGCCC
CTAACTCCGCCCATCCCGCCCCTAACTCCGCCCAGTTCCGCCCATTCTCCGCCCCATGGCTGACTAATTT
TTTTTATTTATGCAGAGGCCGAGGCCGCCTCTGCCTCTGAGCTATTCCAGAAGTAGTGAGGAGGCTTTTT
TGGAGGCCTAGGCTTTTGCAAAAAGCTCCCGGGAGCTTGTATATCCATTTTCGGATCTGATCAAGAGACA
GGATGAGGATCGTTTCGCATGATTGAACAAGATGGATTGCACGCAGGTTCTCCGGCCGCTTGGGTGGAGA
GGCTATTCGGCTATGACTGGGCACAACAGACAATCGGCTGCTCTGATGCCGCCGTGTTCCGGCTGTCAGC
GCAGGGGCGCCCGGTTCTTTTTGTCAAGACCGACCTGTCCGGTGCCCTGAATGAACTGCAGGACGAGGCA
GCGCGGCTATCGTGGCTGGCCACGACGGGCGTTCCTTGCGCAGCTGTGCTCGACGTTGTCACTGAAGCGG
GAAGGGACTGGCTGCTATTGGGCGAAGTGCCGGGGCAGGATCTCCTGTCATCTCACCTTGCTCCTGCCGA
GAAAGTATCCATCATGGCTGATGCAATGCGGCGGCTGCATACGCTTGATCCGGCTACCTGCCCATTCGAC
CACCAAGCGAAACATCGCATCGAGCGAGCACGTACTCGGATGGAAGCCGGTCTTGTCGATCAGGATGATC
TGGACGAAGAGCATCAGGGGCTCGCGCCAGCCGAACTGTTCGCCAGGCTCAAGGCGCGCATGCCCGACGG
CGAGGATCTCGTCGTGACCCATGGCGATGCCTGCTTGCCGAATATCATGGTGGAAAATGGCCGCTTTTCT
GGATTCATCGACTGTGGCCGGCTGGGTGTGGCGGACCGCTATCAGGACATAGCGTTGGCTACCCGTGATA
TTGCTGAAGAGCTTGGCGGCGAATGGGCTGACCGCTTCCTCGTGCTTTACGGTATCGCCGCTCCCGATTC
GCAGCGCATCGCCTTCTATCGCCTTCTTGACGAGTTCTTCTGAGCGGGACTCTGGGGTTCGAAATGACCG
ACCAAGCGACGCCCAACCTGCCATCACGAGATTTCGATTCCACCGCCGCCTTCTATGAAAGGTTGGGCTT
CGGAATCGTTTTCCGGGACGCCGGCTGGATGATCCTCCAGCGCGGGGATCTCATGCTGGAGTTCTTCGCC
CACCCCAACTTGTTTATTGCAGCTTATAATGGTTACAAATAAAGCAATAGCATCACAAATTTCACAAATA
AAGCATTTTTTTCACTGCATTCTAGTTGTGGTTTGTCCAAACTCATCAATGTATCTTATCATGTCTGTAT
ACCGTCGACCTCTAGCTAGAGCTTGGCGTAATCATGGTCATAGCTGTTTCCTGTGTGAAATTGTTATCCG
CTCACAATTCCACACAACATACGAGCCGGAAGCATAAAGTGTAAAGCCTGGGGTGCCTAATGAGTGAGCT
AACTCACATTAATTGCGTTGCGCTCACTGCCCGCTTTCCAGTCGGGAAACCTGTCGTGCCAGCTGCATTA
ATGAATCGGCCAACGCGCGGGGAGAGGCGGTTTGCGTATTGGGCGCTCTTCCGCTTCCTCGCTCACTGAC
TCGCTGCGCTCGGTCGTTCGGCTGCGGCGAGCGGTATCAGCTCACTCAAAGGCGGTAATACGGTTATCCA
CAGAATCAGGGGATAACGCAGGAAAGAACATGTGAGCAAAAGGCCAGCAAAAGGCCAGGAACCGTAAAAA
GGCCGCGTTGCTGGCGTTTTTCCATAGGCTCCGCCCCCCTGACGAGCATCACAAAAATCGACGCTCAAGT
CAGAGGTGGCGAAACCCGACAGGACTATAAAGATACCAGGCGTTTCCCCCTGGAAGCTCCCTCGTGCGCT
CTCCTGTTCCGACCCTGCCGCTTACCGGATACCTGTCCGCCTTTCTCCCTTCGGGAAGCGTGGCGCTTTC
TCATAGCTCACGCTGTAGGTATCTCAGTTCGGTGTAGGTCGTTCGCTCCAAGCTGGGCTGTGTGCACGAA
CCCCCCGTTCAGCCCGACCGCTGCGCCTTATCCGGTAACTATCGTCTTGAGTCCAACCCGGTAAGACACG
ACTTATCGCCACTGGCAGCAGCCACTGGTAACAGGATTAGCAGAGCGAGGTATGTAGGCGGTGCTACAGA
GTTCTTGAAGTGGTGGCCTAACTACGGCTACACTAGAAGAACAGTATTTGGTATCTGCGCTCTGCTGAAG
CCAGTTACCTTCGGAAAAAGAGTTGGTAGCTCTTGATCCGGCAAACAAACCACCGCTGGTAGCGGTGGTT
TTTTTGTTTGCAAGCAGCAGATTACGCGCAGAAAAAAAGGATCTCAAGAAGATCCTTTGATCTTTTCTAC
GGGGTCTGACGCTCAGTGGAACGAAAACTCACGTTAAGGGATTTTGGTCATGAGATTATCAAAAAGGATC
TTCACCTAGATCCTTTTAAATTAAAAATGAAGTTTTAAATCAATCTAAAGTATATATGAGTAAACTTGGT
CTGACAGTTACCAATGCTTAATCAGTGAGGCACCTATCTCAGCGATCTGTCTATTTCGTTCATCCATAGT
TGCCTGACTCCCCGTCGTGTAGATAACTACGATACGGGAGGGCTTACCATCTGGCCCCAGTGCTGCAATG
ATACCGCGAGACCCACGCTCACCGGCTCCAGATTTATCAGCAATAAACCAGCCAGCCGGAAGGGCCGAGC
GCAGAAGTGGTCCTGCAACTTTATCCGCCTCCATCCAGTCTATTAATTGTTGCCGGGAAGCTAGAGTAAG
TAGTTCGCCAGTTAATAGTTTGCGCAACGTTGTTGCCATTGCTACAGGCATCGTGGTGTCACGCTCGTCG
TTTGGTATGGCTTCATTCAGCTCCGGTTCCCAACGATCAAGGCGAGTTACATGATCCCCCATGTTGTGCA
AAAAAGCGGTTAGCTCCTTCGGTCCTCCGATCGTTGTCAGAAGTAAGTTGGCCGCAGTGTTATCACTCAT
GGTTATGGCAGCACTGCATAATTCTCTTACTGTCATGCCATCCGTAAGATGCTTTTCTGTGACTGGTGAG
TACTCAACCAAGTCATTCTGAGAATAGTGTATGCGGCGACCGAGTTGCTCTTGCCCGGCGTCAATACGGG
ATAATACCGCGCCACATAGCAGAACTTTAAAAGTGCTCATCATTGGAAAACGTTCTTCGGGGCGAAAACT
CTCAAGGATCTTACCGCTGTTGAGATCCAGTTCGATGTAACCCACTCGTGCACCCAACTGATCTTCAGCA
TCTTTTACTTTCACCAGCGTTTCTGGGTGAGCAAAAACAGGAAGGCAAAATGCCGCAAAAAAGGGAATAA
GGGCGACACGGAAATGTTGAATACTCATACTCTTCCTTTTTCAATATTATTGAAGCATTTATCAGGGTTA
TTGTCTCATGAGCGGATACATATTTGAATGTATTTAGAAAAATAAACAAATAGGGGTTCCGCGCACATTT
CCCCGAAAAGTGCCACCTGACGTC
